>Addgene plasmid #183300 | CROP_C9_Puro_IDH1 | addgene full sequence | sequence record 362637 | Addgene NGS Result
ACAGCTATGACCATGATTACGCCAAGCGCGCAATTAACCCTCACTAAAGGGAACAAAAGCTGGAGCTGCA
AGCTTAATGTAGTCTTATGCAATACTCTTGTAGTCTTGCAACATGGTAACGATGAGTTAGCAACATGCCT
TACAAGGAGAGAAAAAGCACCGTGCATGCCGATTGGTGGAAGTAAGGTGGTACGATCGTGCCTTATTAGG
AAGGCAACAGACGGGTCTGACATGGATTGGACGAACCACTGAATTGCCGCATTGCAGAGATATTGTATTT
AAGTGCCTAGCTCGATACATAAACGGGTCTCTCTGGTTAGACCAGATCTGAGCCTGGGAGCTCTCTGGCT
AACTAGGGAACCCACTGCTTAAGCCTCAATAAAGCTTGCCTTGAGTGCTTCAAGTAGTGTGTGCCCGTCT
GTTGTGTGACTCTGGTAACTAGAGATCCCTCAGACCCTTTTAGTCAGTGTGGAAAATCTCTAGCAGTGGC
GCCCGAACAGGGACTTGAAAGCGAAAGGGAAACCAGAGGAGCTCTCTCGACGCAGGACTCGGCTTGCTGA
AGCGCGCACGGCAAGAGGCGAGGGGCGGCGACTGGTGAGTACGCCAAAAATTTTGACTAGCGGAGGCTAG
AAGGAGAGAGATGGGTGCGAGAGCGTCAGTATTAAGCGGGGGAGAATTAGATCGCGATGGGAAAAAATTC
GGTTAAGGCCAGGGGGAAAGAAAAAATATAAATTAAAACATATAGTATGGGCAAGCAGGGAGCTAGAACG
ATTCGCAGTTAATCCTGGCCTGTTAGAAACATCAGAAGGCTGTAGACAAATACTGGGACAGCTACAACCA
TCCCTTCAGACAGGATCAGAAGAACTTAGATCATTATATAATACAGTAGCAACCCTCTATTGTGTGCATC
AAAGGATAGAGATAAAAGACACCAAGGAAGCTTTAGACAAGATAGAGGAAGAGCAAAACAAAAGTAAGAC
CACCGCACAGCAAGCGGCCGCTGATCTTCAGACCTGGAGGAGGAGATATGAGGGACAATTGGAGAAGTGA
ATTATATAAATATAAAGTAGTAAAAATTGAACCATTAGGAGTAGCACCCACCAAGGCAAAGAGAAGAGTG
GTGCAGAGAGAAAAAAGAGCAGTGGGAATAGGAGCTTTGTTCCTTGGGTTCTTGGGAGCAGCAGGAAGCA
CTATGGGCGCAGCGTCAATGACGCTGACGGTACAGGCCAGACAATTATTGTCTGGTATAGTGCAGCAGCA
GAACAATTTGCTGAGGGCTATTGAGGCGCAACAGCATCTGTTGCAACTCACAGTCTGGGGCATCAAGCAG
CTCCAGGCAAGAATCCTGGCTGTGGAAAGATACCTAAAGGATCAACAGCTCCTGGGGATTTGGGGTTGCT
CTGGAAAACTCATTTGCACCACTGCTGTGCCTTGGAATGCTAGTTGGAGTAATAAATCTCTGGAACAGAT
TTGGAATCACACGACCTGGATGGAGTGGGACAGAGAAATTAACAATTACACAAGCTTAATACACTCCTTA
ATTGAAGAATCGCAAAACCAGCAAGAAAAGAATGAACAAGAATTATTGGAATTAGATAAATGGGCAAGTT
TGTGGAATTGGTTTAACATAACAAATTGGCTGTGGTATATAAAATTATTCATAATGATAGTAGGAGGCTT
GGTAGGTTTAAGAATAGTTTTTGCTGTACTTTCTATAGTGAATAGAGTTAGGCAGGGATATTCACCATTA
TCGTTTCAGAATCTTGAGACAAATGGCAGTATTCATCCACAATTTTAAAAGAAAAGGGGGGATTGGGGGG
TACAGTGCAGGGGAAAGAATAGTAGACATAATAGCAACAGACATACAAACTAAAGAATTACAAAAACAAA
TTACAAAAATTCAAAATTTTCGGGTTTATTACAGGGACAGCAGAGATCCACTTTGGCGCCGGCTCGAGGG
GGCCCGGGTGCAAAGATGGATAAAGTTTTAAACAGAGAGGAATCTTTGCAGCTAATGGACCTTCTAGGTC
TTGAAAGGAGTGGGAATTGGCTCCGTAGGTCTTGAAAGGAGTGGGAATTGGCTCCGGTGCCCGTCAGTGG
GCAGAGCGCACATCGCCCACAGTCCCCGAGAAGTTGGGGGGAGGGGTCGGCAATTGATCCGGTGCCTAGA
GAAGGTGGCGCGGGGTAAACTGGGAAAGTGATGTCGTGTACTGGCTCCGCCTTTTTCCCGAGGGTGGGGG
AGAACCGTATATAAGTGCAGTAGTCGCCGTGAACGTTCTTTTTCGCAACGGGTTTGCCGCCAGAACACAG
GACCGGTTCTAGAGCGCTGCCACCATGGACAAGAAGTACAGCATCGGCCTGGACATCGGCACCAACTCTG
TGGGCTGGGCCGTGATCACCGACGAGTACAAGGTGCCCAGCAAGAAATTCAAGGTGCTGGGCAACACCGA
CCGGCACAGCATCAAGAAGAACCTGATCGGAGCCCTGCTGTTCGACAGCGGCGAAACAGCCGAGGCCACC
CGGCTGAAGAGAACCGCCAGAAGAAGATACACCAGACGGAAGAACCGGATCTGCTATCTGCAAGAGATCT
TCAGCAACGAGATGGCCAAGGTGGACGACAGCTTCTTCCACAGACTGGAAGAGTCCTTCCTGGTGGAAGA
GGATAAGAAGCACGAGCGGCACCCCATCTTCGGCAACATCGTGGACGAGGTGGCCTACCACGAGAAGTAC
CCCACCATCTACCACCTGAGAAAGAAACTGGTGGACAGCACCGACAAGGCCGACCTGCGGCTGATCTATC
TGGCCCTGGCCCACATGATCAAGTTCCGGGGCCACTTCCTGATCGAGGGCGACCTGAACCCCGACAACAG
CGACGTGGACAAGCTGTTCATCCAGCTGGTGCAGACCTACAACCAGCTGTTCGAGGAAAACCCCATCAAC
GCCAGCGGCGTGGACGCCAAGGCCATCCTGTCTGCCAGACTGAGCAAGAGCAGACGGCTGGAAAATCTGA
TCGCCCAGCTGCCCGGCGAGAAGAAGAATGGCCTGTTCGGAAACCTGATTGCCCTGAGCCTGGGCCTGAC
CCCCAACTTCAAGAGCAACTTCGACCTGGCCGAGGATGCCAAACTGCAGCTGAGCAAGGACACCTACGAC
GACGACCTGGACAACCTGCTGGCCCAGATCGGCGACCAGTACGCCGACCTGTTTCTGGCCGCCAAGAACC
TGTCCGACGCCATCCTGCTGAGCGACATCCTGAGAGTGAACACCGAGATCACCAAGGCCCCCCTGAGCGC
CTCTATGATCAAGAGATACGACGAGCACCACCAGGACCTGACCCTGCTGAAAGCTCTCGTGCGGCAGCAG
CTGCCTGAGAAGTACAAAGAGATTTTCTTCGACCAGAGCAAGAACGGCTACGCCGGCTACATTGACGGCG
GAGCCAGCCAGGAAGAGTTCTACAAGTTCATCAAGCCCATCCTGGAAAAGATGGACGGCACCGAGGAACT
GCTCGTGAAGCTGAACAGAGAGGACCTGCTGCGGAAGCAGCGGACCTTCGACAACGGCAGCATCCCCCAC
CAGATCCACCTGGGAGAGCTGCACGCCATTCTGCGGCGGCAGGAAGATTTTTACCCATTCCTGAAGGACA
ACCGGGAAAAGATCGAGAAGATCCTGACCTTCCGCATCCCCTACTACGTGGGCCCTCTGGCCAGGGGAAA
CAGCAGATTCGCCTGGATGACCAGAAAGAGCGAGGAAACCATCACCCCCTGGAACTTCGAGGAAGTGGTG
GACAAGGGCGCTTCCGCCCAGAGCTTCATCGAGCGGATGACCAACTTCGATAAGAACCTGCCCAACGAGA
AGGTGCTGCCCAAGCACAGCCTGCTGTACGAGTACTTCACCGTGTATAACGAGCTGACCAAAGTGAAATA
CGTGACCGAGGGAATGAGAAAGCCCGCCTTCCTGAGCGGCGAGCAGAAAAAGGCCATCGTGGACCTGCTG
TTCAAGACCAACCGGAAAGTGACCGTGAAGCAGCTGAAAGAGGACTACTTCAAGAAAATCGAGTGCTTCG
ACTCCGTGGAAATCTCCGGCGTGGAAGATCGGTTCAACGCCTCCCTGGGCACATACCACGATCTGCTGAA
AATTATCAAGGACAAGGACTTCCTGGACAATGAGGAAAACGAGGACATTCTGGAAGATATCGTGCTGACC
CTGACACTGTTTGAGGACAGAGAGATGATCGAGGAACGGCTGAAAACCTATGCCCACCTGTTCGACGACA
AAGTGATGAAGCAGCTGAAGCGGCGGAGATACACCGGCTGGGGCAGGCTGAGCCGGAAGCTGATCAACGG
CATCCGGGACAAGCAGTCCGGCAAGACAATCCTGGATTTCCTGAAGTCCGACGGCTTCGCCAACAGAAAC
TTCATGCAGCTGATCCACGACGACAGCCTGACCTTTAAAGAGGACATCCAGAAAGCCCAGGTGTCCGGCC
AGGGCGATAGCCTGCACGAGCACATTGCCAATCTGGCCGGCAGCCCCGCCATTAAGAAGGGCATCCTGCA
GACAGTGAAGGTGGTGGACGAGCTCGTGAAAGTGATGGGCCGGCACAAGCCCGAGAACATCGTGATCGAA
ATGGCCAGAGAGAACCAGACCACCCAGAAGGGACAGAAGAACAGCCGCGAGAGAATGAAGCGGATCGAAG
AGGGCATCAAAGAGCTGGGCAGCCAGATCCTGAAAGAACACCCCGTGGAAAACACCCAGCTGCAGAACGA
GAAGCTGTACCTGTACTACCTGCAGAATGGGCGGGATATGTACGTGGACCAGGAACTGGACATCAACCGG
CTGTCCGACTACGATGTGGACCATATCGTGCCTCAGAGCTTTCTGAAGGACGACTCCATCGACAACAAGG
TGCTGACCAGAAGCGACAAGAACCGGGGCAAGAGCGACAACGTGCCCTCCGAAGAGGTCGTGAAGAAGAT
GAAGAACTACTGGCGGCAGCTGCTGAACGCCAAGCTGATTACCCAGAGAAAGTTCGACAATCTGACCAAG
GCCGAGAGAGGCGGCCTGAGCGAACTGGATAAGGCCGGCTTCATCAAGAGACAGCTGGTGGAAACCCGGC
AGATCACAAAGCACGTGGCACAGATCCTGGACTCCCGGATGAACACTAAGTACGACGAGAATGACAAGCT
GATCCGGGAAGTGAAAGTGATCACCCTGAAGTCCAAGCTGGTGTCCGATTTCCGGAAGGATTTCCAGTTT
TACAAAGTGCGCGAGATCAACAACTACCACCACGCCCACGACGCCTACCTGAACGCCGTCGTGGGAACCG
CCCTGATCAAAAAGTACCCTAAGCTGGAAAGCGAGTTCGTGTACGGCGACTACAAGGTGTACGACGTGCG
GAAGATGATCGCCAAGAGCGAGCAGGAAATCGGCAAGGCTACCGCCAAGTACTTCTTCTACAGCAACATC
ATGAACTTTTTCAAGACCGAGATTACCCTGGCCAACGGCGAGATCCGGAAGCGGCCTCTGATCGAGACAA
ACGGCGAAACCGGGGAGATCGTGTGGGATAAGGGCCGGGATTTTGCCACCGTGCGGAAAGTGCTGAGCAT
GCCCCAAGTGAATATCGTGAAAAAGACCGAGGTGCAGACAGGCGGCTTCAGCAAAGAGTCTATCCTGCCC
AAGAGGAACAGCGATAAGCTGATCGCCAGAAAGAAGGACTGGGACCCTAAGAAGTACGGCGGCTTCGACA
GCCCCACCGTGGCCTATTCTGTGCTGGTGGTGGCCAAAGTGGAAAAGGGCAAGTCCAAGAAACTGAAGAG
TGTGAAAGAGCTGCTGGGGATCACCATCATGGAAAGAAGCAGCTTCGAGAAGAATCCCATCGACTTTCTG
GAAGCCAAGGGCTACAAAGAAGTGAAAAAGGACCTGATCATCAAGCTGCCTAAGTACTCCCTGTTCGAGC
TGGAAAACGGCCGGAAGAGAATGCTGGCCTCTGCCGGCGAACTGCAGAAGGGAAACGAACTGGCCCTGCC
CTCCAAATATGTGAACTTCCTGTACCTGGCCAGCCACTATGAGAAGCTGAAGGGCTCCCCCGAGGATAAT
GAGCAGAAACAGCTGTTTGTGGAACAGCACAAGCACTACCTGGACGAGATCATCGAGCAGATCAGCGAGT
TCTCCAAGAGAGTGATCCTGGCCGACGCTAATCTGGACAAAGTGCTGTCCGCCTACAACAAGCACCGGGA
TAAGCCCATCAGAGAGCAGGCCGAGAATATCATCCACCTGTTTACCCTGACCAATCTGGGAGCCCCTGCC
GCCTTCAAGTACTTTGACACCACCATCGACCGGAAGAGGTACACCAGCACCAAAGAGGTGCTGGACGCCA
CCCTGATCCACCAGAGCATCACCGGCCTGTACGAGACACGGATCGACCTGTCTCAGCTGGGAGGCGACAA
GCGACCTGCCGCCACAAAGAAGGCTGGACAGGCTAAGAAGAAGAAAGATTACAAAGACGATGACGATAAG
GGATCCGGCGCAACAAACTTCTCTCTGCTGAAACAAGCCGGAGATGTCGAAGAGAATCCTGGACCGATGA
CCGAGTACAAGCCCACGGTGCGCCTCGCCACCCGCGACGACGTCCCCAGGGCCGTACGCACCCTCGCCGC
CGCGTTCGCCGACTACCCCGCCACGCGCCACACCGTCGATCCGGACCGCCACATCGAGCGGGTCACCGAG
CTGCAAGAACTCTTCCTCACGCGCGTCGGGCTCGACATCGGCAAGGTGTGGGTCGCGGACGACGGCGCCG
CCGTGGCGGTCTGGACCACGCCGGAGAGCGTCGAAGCGGGGGCGGTGTTCGCCGAGATCGGCCCGCGCAT
GGCCGAGTTGAGCGGTTCCCGGCTGGCCGCGCAGCAACAGATGGAAGGCCTCCTGGCGCCGCACCGGCCC
AAGGAGCCCGCGTGGTTCCTGGCCACCGTCGGAGTCTCGCCCGACCACCAGGGCAAGGGTCTGGGCAGCG
CCGTCGTGCTCCCCGGAGTGGAGGCGGCCGAGCGCGCCGGGGTGCCCGCCTTCCTGGAGACCTCCGCGCC
CCGCAACCTCCCCTTCTACGAGCGGCTCGGCTTCACCGTCACCGCCGACGTCGAGGTGCCCGAAGGACCG
CGCACCTGGTGCATGACCCGCAAGCCCGGTGCCTGAACGCGTTAAGTCGACAATCAACCTCTGGATTACA
AAATTTGTGAAAGATTGACTGGTATTCTTAACTATGTTGCTCCTTTTACGCTATGTGGATACGCTGCTTT
AATGCCTTTGTATCATGCTATTGCTTCCCGTATGGCTTTCATTTTCTCCTCCTTGTATAAATCCTGGTTG
CTGTCTCTTTATGAGGAGTTGTGGCCCGTTGTCAGGCAACGTGGCGTGGTGTGCACTGTGTTTGCTGACG
CAACCCCCACTGGTTGGGGCATTGCCACCACCTGTCAGCTCCTTTCCGGGACTTTCGCTTTCCCCCTCCC
TATTGCCACGGCGGAACTCATCGCCGCCTGCCTTGCCCGCTGCTGGACAGGGGCTCGGCTGTTGGGCACT
GACAATTCCGTGGTGTTGTCGGGGAAATCATCGTCCTTTCCTTGGCTGCTCGCCTGTGTTGCCACCTGGA
TTCTGCGCGGGACGTCCTTCTGCTACGTCCCTTCGGCCCTCAATCCAGCGGACCTTCCTTCCCGCGGCCT
GCTGCCGGCTCTGCGGCCTCTTCCGCGTCTTCGCCTTCGCCCTCAGACGAGTCGGATCTCCCTTTGGGCC
GCCTCCCCGCGTCGACTTTAAGACCAATGACTTACAAGGCAGCTGTAGATCTTAGCCACTTTTTAAAAGA
AAAGGGGGGACTGGAAGGGCTAATTCACTCCCAACGAAGACAAGATTTCACCATTATCGTTTCAGACCCA
CCTCCCAACCCCGAGGGGACCCAGAGAGGGCCTATTTCCCATGATTCCTTCATATTTGCATATACGATAC
AAGGCTGTTAGAGAGATAATTAGAATTAATTTGACTGTAAACACAAAGATATTAGTACAAAATACGTGAC
GTAGAAAGTAATAATTTCTTGGGTAGTTTGCAGTTTTAAAATTATGTTTTAAAATGGACTATCATATGCT
TACCGTAACTTGAAAGTATTTCGATTTCTTGGCTTTATATATCTTGTGGAAAGGACGAAACACCGACCCA
TCCACTCACAAGCCGGTTTTAGAGCTAGAAATAGCAAGTTAAAATAAGGCTAGTCCGTTATCAACTTGAA
AAAGTGGCACCGAGTCGGTGCTTTTTTAAGCTTGGCGTAACTAGATCTTGAGACACTGCTTTTTGCTTGT
ACTGGGTCTCTCTGGTTAGACCAGATCTGAGCCTGGGAGCTCTCTGGCTAACTAGGGAACCCACTGCTTA
AGCCTCAATAAAGCTTGCCTTGAGTGCTTCAAGTAGTGTGTGCCCGTCTGTTGTGTGACTCTGGTAACTA
GAGATCCCTCAGACCCTTTTAGTCAGTGTGGAAAATCTCTAGCAGTACGTATAGTAGTTCATGTCATCTT
ATTATTCAGTATTTATAACTTGCAAAGAAATGAATATCAGAGAGTGAGAGGAACTTGTTTATTGCAGCTT
ATAATGGTTACAAATAAAGCAATAGCATCACAAATTTCACAAATAAAGCATTTTTTTCACTGCATTCTAG
TTGTGGTTTGTCCAAACTCATCAATGTATCTTATCATGTCTGGCTCTAGCTATCCCGCCCCTAACTCCGC
CCATCCCGCCCCTAACTCCGCCCAGTTCCGCCCATTCTCCGCCCCATGGCTGACTAATTTTTTTTATTTA
TGCAGAGGCCGAGGCCGCCTCGGCCTCTGAGCTATTCCAGAAGTAGTGAGGAGGCTTTTTTGGAGGCCTA
GGGACGTACCCAATTCGCCCTATAGTGAGTCGTATTACGCGCGCTCACTGGCCGTCGTTTTACAACGTCG
TGACTGGGAAAACCCTGGCGTTACCCAACTTAATCGCCTTGCAGCACATCCCCCTTTCGCCAGCTGGCGT
AATAGCGAAGAGGCCCGCACCGATCGCCCTTCCCAACAGTTGCGCAGCCTGAATGGCGAATGGG
[124 nt withheld, positions 9095-9218]
C
[91 nt withheld, positions 9220-9310]
A
[49 nt withheld, positions 9312-9360]
CCTTTGACGTTGGAGTCCACGTTCTTT
[37 nt withheld, positions 9388-9424]
ACCCTATCTCGGTCTATTCTTTTGATTTATAAGGGATTTTGCCGATTTCGGCCTATTGGTTAAAAAATGA
GCTGATTTAACAAAAATTTAACGCGAATTTTAACAAAATATTAACGCTTACAATTTAGGTGGCACTTTTC
GGGGAAATGTGCGCGGAACCCCTATTTGTTTATTTTTCTAAATACATTCAAATATGTATCCGCTCATGAG
ACAATAACCCTGATAAATGCTTCAATAATATTGAAAAAGGAAGAGTATGAGTATTCAACATTTCCGTGTC
GCCCTTATTCCCTTTTTTGCGGCATTTTGCCTTCCTGTTTTTGCTCACCCAGAAACGCTGGTGAAAGTAA
AAGATGCTGAAGATCAGTTGGGTGCACGAGTGGGTTACATCGAACTGGATCTCAACAGCGGTAAGATCCT
TGAGAGTTTTCGCCCCGAAGAACGTTTTCCAATGATGAGCACTTTTAAAGTTCTGCTATGTGGCGCGGTA
TTATCCCGTATTGACGCCGGGCAAGAGCAACTCGGTCGCCGCATACACTATTCTCAGAATGACTTGGTTG
AGTACTCACCAGTCACAGAAAAGCATCTTACGGATGGCATGACAGTAAGAGAATTATGCAGTGCTGCCAT
AACCATGAGTGATAACACTGCGGCCAACTTACTTCTGACAACGATCGGAGGACCGAAGGAGCTAACCGCT
TTTTTGCACAACATGGGGGATCATGTAACTCGCCTTGATCGTTGGGAACCGGAGCTGAATGAAGCCATAC
CAAACGACGAGCGTGACACCACGATGCCTGTAGCAATGGCAACAACGTTGCGCAAACTATTAACTGGCGA
ACTACTTACTCTAGCTTCCCGGCAACAATTAATAGACTGGATGGAGGCGGATAAAGTTGCAGGACCACTT
CTGCGCTCGGCCCTTCCGGCTGGCTGGTTTATTGCTGATAAATCTGGAGCCGGTGAGCGTGGGTCTCGCG
GTATCATTGCAGCACTGGGGCCAGATGGTAAGCCCTCCCGTATCGTAGTTATCTACACGACGGGGAGTCA
GGCAACTATGGATGAACGAAATAGACAGATCGCTGAGATAGGTGCCTCACTGATTAAGCATTGGTAACTG
TCAGACCAAGTTTACTCATATATACTTTAGATTGATTTAAAACTTCATTTTTAATTTAAAAGGATCTAGG
TGAAGATCCTTTTTGATAATCTCATGACCAAAATCCCTTAACGTGAGTTTTCGTTCCACTGAGCGTCAGA
CCCCGTAGAAAAGATCAAAGGATCTTCTTGAGATCCTTTTTTTCTGCGCGTAATCTGCTGCTTGCAAACA
AAAAAACCACCGCTACCAGCGGTGGTTTGTTTGCCGGATCAAGAGCTACCAACTCTTTTTCCGAAGGTAA
CTGGCTTCAGCAGAGCGCAGATACCAAATACTGTTCTTCTAGTGTAGCCGTAGTTAGGCCACCACTTCAA
GAACTCTGTAGCACCGCCTACATACCTCGCTCTGCTAATCCTGTTACCAGTGGCTGCTGCCAGTGGCGAT
AAGTCGTGTCTTACCGGGTTGGACTCAAGACGATAGTTACCGGATAAGGCGCAGCGGTCGGGCTGAACGG
GGGGTTCGTGCACACAGCCCAGCTTGGAGCGAACGACCTACACCGAACTGAGATACCTACAGCGTGAGCT
ATGAGAAAGCGCCACGCTTCCCGAAGGGAGAAAGGCGGACAGGTATCCGGTAAGCGGCAGGGTCGGAACA
GGAGAGCGCACGAGGGAGCTTCCAGGGGGAAACGCCTGGTATCTTTATAGTCCTGTCGGGTTTCGCCACC
TCTGACTTGAGCGTCGATTTTTGTGATGCTCGTCAGGGGGGCGGAGCCTATGGAAAAACGCCAGCAACGC
GGCCTTTTTACGGTTCCTGGCCTTTTGCTGGCCTTTTGCTCACATGTTCTTTCCTGCGTTATCCCCTGAT
TCTGTGGATAACCGTATTACCGCCTTTGAGTGAGCTGATACCGCTCGCCGCAGCCGAACGACCGAGCGCA
GCGAGTCAGTGAGCGAGGAAGCGGAAGAGCGCCCAATACGCAAACCGCCTCTCCCCGCGCGTTGGCCGAT
TCATTAATGCAGCTGGCACGACAGGTTTCCCGACTGGAAAGCGGGCAGTGAGCGCAACGCAATTAATGTG
AGTTAGCTCACTCATTAGGCACCCCAGGCTTTACACTTTATGCTTCCGGCTCGTATGTTGTGTGGAATTG
TGAGCGGATAACAATTTCACACAGGAA
Features (pLannotate 1.2.2; 30 found; start..end, strand, type, name):
     32..50      +  promoter       T3 promoter: promoter for bacteriophage T3 RNA polymerase
     78..304     +  promoter       RSV promoter: Rous sarcoma virus enhancer/promoter
    305..485     +  LTR            5' LTR (truncated): truncated 5' long terminal repeat (LTR) from HIV-1
    532..657     +  misc_feature   HIV-1 Ψ: packaging signal of human immunodeficiency virus type 1
    641..1004    +  CDS            HIV-1 gag (fragment): gag protein from human immunodeficiency virus 1; gag
   1150..1383    +  misc_feature   RRE: The Rev response element (RRE) of HIV-1 allows for Rev-dependent mRNA export from the nucleus to the cytoplasm.
   1793..1910    +  misc_feature   cPPT/CTS: central polypurine tract and central termination sequence of HIV-1
   1976..2042    +  CDS            small t antigen (fragment): SV40 (simian virus 40) small t antigen
   2056..2073    +  CDS            small t antigen (fragment): SV40 (simian virus 40) small t antigen
   2099..2310    +  promoter       EF-1α core promoter: core promoter for human elongation factor EF-1α
   2335..6438    +  CDS            Cas9: Cas9 (Csn1) endonuclease from the Streptococcus pyogenes Type II CRISPR/Cas system generates RNA-guided double strand breaks in DNA
   6577..7176    +  CDS            PuroR (fragment): puromycin N-acetyltransferase; pac from Streptomyces; confers resistance to puromycin
   7192..7780    +  misc_feature   WPRE: woodchuck hepatitis virus posttranscriptional regulatory element
   7776..7886    +  CDS            nef (fragment): NEF_HV1LA - Experimental evidence at protein level: Swiss-Prot protein existence level 1. Extracellular Nef protein targets CD4(+) T-lymphocytes for apoptosis by interacting with CXCR4 surface receptors. From Human immunodeficiency virus type 1 group M subtype B (isolate Lai) (HIV-1).
   7906..7932    +  CDS            Rev (fragment): human immunodeficiency virus 1 (HIV-1) Rev protein; rev; enhances nuclear export of unspliced and incompletely spliced viral mRNAs
   7936..8176    +  promoter       U6 promoter: RNA polymerase III promoter for human U6 snRNA
   8206..8281    +  misc_RNA       gRNA scaffold: guide RNA scaffold for the Streptococcus pyogenes CRISPR/Cas9 system
   8334..8514    +  LTR            5' LTR (truncated): truncated 5' long terminal repeat (LTR) from HIV-1
   8592..8713    +  polyA_signal   SV40 poly(A) signal: SV40 polyadenylation signal
   8753..8888    +  rep_origin     SV40 ori: SV40 origin of replication
   8909..8927    -  promoter       T7 promoter: promoter for bacteriophage T7 RNA polymerase
   8935..9090    +  CDS            lacZα (fragment): LacZα fragment of β-galactosidase; lacZ fragment
   9095..9523    +  rep_origin     f1 ori (sequence partly withheld): f1 bacteriophage origin of replication; arrow indicates direction of (+) strand synthesis
   9576..9680    +  promoter       AmpR promoter: bla
   9681..10541   +  CDS            AmpR: β-lactamase; bla; confers resistance to ampicillin, carbenicillin, and related antibiotics
  10712..11300   +  rep_origin     ori: high-copy-number ColE1/pMB1/pBR322/pUC origin of replication
  11483..11575   +  CDS            lacI (fragment): lac repressor; lacI; The lac repressor binds to the lac operator to inhibit transcription in E. coli. This inhibition can be relieved by adding lactose or isopropyl-β-D-thiogalactopyranoside (IPTG).
  11588..11609   +  protein_bind   CAP binding site: CAP binding activates transcription in the presence of cAMP. E. coli catabolite activator protein
  11624..11654   +  promoter       lac promoter: promoter for the E. coli lac operon
  11658..11680   +  protein_bind   lac operator (fragment): The lac repressor binds to the lac operator to inhibit transcription in E. coli. This inhibition can be relieved by adding lactose or isopropyl-β-D-thiogalactopyranoside (IPTG). lac repressor encoded by lacI
