[The description below was written by a language model from this plasmid's Addgene catalogue record and pLannotate feature annotations shown in this document.]
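Description:
CROP_C9_Puro_IDH1 is an 11.7 kb all-in-one lentiviral CRISPR knockout plasmid built on the CROPseq backbone, carrying both Streptococcus pyogenes Cas9 and a single guide RNA directed against the IDH1 gene. It is propagated in E. coli at high copy through a ColE1/pUC-type origin with ampicillin selection (AmpR), and also carries an f1 origin and remnants of a lac/lacZα cloning region. The guide was introduced by Gibson cloning. The target species of the guide is not stated in the record, which lists the insert simply as synthetic.

The viral portion has a third-generation layout: an RSV promoter drives a truncated HIV-1 5' LTR, followed by the Ψ packaging signal with a gag fragment, the RRE for Rev-dependent export of the genomic RNA, and the cPPT/CTS. Downstream, an EF-1α core promoter drives the Cas9 coding sequence, followed by a puromycin resistance gene for selecting transduced mammalian cells. The element linking Cas9 and PuroR is not annotated in the feature table. A WPRE follows to enhance transcript expression. The human U6 promoter and gRNA scaffold, with the spacer lying between them, sit after the WPRE and immediately upstream of the second truncated LTR annotation. This matches the CROPseq design, in which the guide cassette resides in the 3' LTR region so that it is copied during reverse transcription and is also included in the polyadenylated Pol II transcript, making it readable by RNA sequencing. An SV40 poly(A) signal and SV40 origin lie beyond the LTR.

The construct is intended for single-vector knockout of IDH1, and the associated work used such vectors to screen for cancer vulnerabilities in engineered ex vivo tissue cultures.
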