Addgene plasmid #183300: CROP_C9_Puro_IDH1
Purpose: All-in-One CRISPRko system with a guide RNA that targets IDH1 gene
Depositing lab: Prashant Mali. Depositing organization: University of California, San Diego (UCSD). Publication: Integrated genome and tissue engineering enables screening of cancer vulnerabilities in physiologically relevant perfusable ex vivo cultures. Hu M, Lei XY, Larson JD, McAlonis M, Ford K, McDonald D, Mach K, Rusert JM, Wechsler-Reya RJ, Mali P. Biomaterials. 2022 Jan;280:121276. doi: 10.1016/j.biomaterials.2021.121276. Epub 2021 Dec 2. PubMed 34890975.
Backbone
  Vector backbone: CROPseq
  Vector type: Lentiviral
Growth in bacteria
  Bacterial resistance: Ampicillin, 100 μg/mL
  Growth temperature: 37°C
  Growth strain: NEB Stable
  Copy number: High Copy
Gene/Insert
  Gene/Insert name: IDH1
  gRNA/shRNA sequence: ACCCATCCACTCACAAGCCG
  Species: Synthetic
  Cloning method: Gibson Cloning
Terms and licenses: Academic/Nonprofit Terms; Industry Terms: Not Available to Industry
How to cite: CROP_C9_Puro_IDH1 was a gift from Prashant Mali (Addgene plasmid # 183300 ; http://n2t.net/addgene:183300 ; RRID:Addgene_183300)
